Addgene plasmid #207199: pFUW-TetO-Stat4
Purpose: doxycycline-inducible expression of Human Stat4 in mammalian cells
Depositing lab: Filipe Pereira. Depositing organization: Center for Neuroscience and Cell Biology, University of Coimbra. Publication: Anchored screening identifies transcription factor blueprints underlying dendritic cell diversity and subset-specific anti-tumor immunity. Henriques-Oliveira L, Altman AR, Kurochkin I, Ascic E, Halitzki E, Matei A, Pértiga-Cabral D, Ulmert I, Holst S, Nair MS, Cunha PP, Park S, Vergani S, Kharas MG, Yuan J, Lahl K, Rosa FF, Pires CF, Pereira C-F. Immunity. 58, 1-20. October 2025. 10.1016/j.immuni.2025.08.001.
Backbone
  Vector backbone: pFUW-TetO
  Vector type: Mammalian Expression, Lentiviral
Growth in bacteria
  Bacterial resistance: Ampicillin, 100 μg/mL
  Growth temperature: 37°C
  Growth strain: NEB Stable
  Copy number: High Copy
Gene/Insert
  Gene/Insert name: pFUW-TetO-Stat4
  Species: H. sapiens (human)
  Insert size (bp): 2247
  GenBank ID: U09351.1
  Promoter: CMV
  Entrez Gene: STAT4 (a.k.a. DPMC, SLEB11)
  Cloning method: Restriction Enzyme; 5′ cloning site XbaI (unknown if destroyed); 3′ cloning site BstBI (unknown if destroyed)
  Sequencing primers: 5′ TCCACGCTGTTTTGACCTCC
Terms and licenses: Academic/Nonprofit Terms; Industry Terms: Not Available to Industry
How to cite: pFUW-TetO-Stat4 was a gift from Filipe Pereira (Addgene plasmid # 207199 ; http://n2t.net/addgene:207199 ; RRID:Addgene_207199)
