[The description below was written by a language model from this plasmid's Addgene catalogue record and pLannotate feature annotations shown in this document.]
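Description:
pFUW-TetO-Stat4 is a lentiviral transfer plasmid of about 10.6 kb, built on the pFUW-TetO backbone, for doxycycline-inducible expression of human STAT4 in mammalian cells. It is propagated in E. coli through a high-copy ColE1/pUC-type origin with ampicillin selection (AmpR). The backbone also carries an f1 origin and an SV40/EM7-driven BleoR cassette with an SV40 poly(A) signal. This cassette lies outside the LTR-flanked region, so it would not be packaged into virus.

The viral genome is a third-generation-style HIV-1 design. A CMV enhancer/promoter replaces the upstream part of the 5′ LTR and drives genomic RNA transcription in packaging cells. It is followed by the Ψ packaging signal with a gag fragment, the Rev response element for Rev-dependent nuclear export, and the cPPT/CTS. A truncated 3′ LTR and a bGH poly(A) signal close the unit.

The expression cassette consists of a tetracycline response element with seven tetO copies fused to a minimal CMV promoter. This matches the "CMV" promoter listed in the catalogue and drives the roughly 2.2 kb STAT4 coding sequence, which was cloned between XbaI and BstBI sites. A WPRE downstream enhances transcript stability and expression. No epitope tag or fluorescent reporter is annotated.

No tet transactivator is annotated on the plasmid, so induction requires one such as rtTA to be supplied separately. STAT4 is a signal transducer and transcription factor involved in IL-12 signalling. The associated publication indicates that the construct was used in transcription factor screening related to dendritic cell subset identity.
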