Features (pLannotate 1.2.2; 32 found; start..end, strand, type, name):
     27..406     +  enhancer       CMV enhancer: human cytomegalovirus immediate early enhancer
    407..606     +  promoter       CMV promoter: human cytomegalovirus (CMV) immediate early promoter
    624..804     +  LTR            5' LTR (truncated): truncated 5' long terminal repeat (LTR) from HIV-1
    851..976     +  misc_feature   HIV-1 Ψ: packaging signal of human immunodeficiency virus type 1
    960..1323    +  CDS            HIV-1 gag (fragment): gag protein from human immunodeficiency virus 1; gag
   1469..1702    +  misc_feature   RRE: The Rev response element (RRE) of HIV-1 allows for Rev-dependent mRNA export from the nucleus to the cytoplasm.
   2079..2179    +  CDS            Rev (fragment): human immunodeficiency virus 1 (HIV-1) Rev protein; rev; enhances nuclear export of unspliced and incompletely spliced viral mRNAs
   2229..2346    +  misc_feature   cPPT/CTS: central polypurine tract and central termination sequence of HIV-1
   2403..2673    +  protein_bind   tetracycline response element: contains seven copies of the tetracycline operator tetO tetracycline repressor TetR
   2684..2701    +  misc_feature   MCS (fragment): pUC18/19 multiple cloning site
   2706..2744    +  promoter       minimal CMV promoter: human cytomegalovirus (CMV) immediate early promoter
   2850..5093    +  CDS            STAT4: STAT4_HUMAN - Experimental evidence at protein level: Swiss-Prot protein existence level 1. Carries out a dual function: signal transduction and activation of transcription. Involved in IL12 signaling. From Homo sapiens (Human).
   5103..5121    +  misc_feature   MCS (fragment): pBluescript multiple cloning site
   5121..5709    +  misc_feature   WPRE: woodchuck hepatitis virus posttranscriptional regulatory element
   5646..6227    +  CDS            nef (fragment): NEF_HV1H2 - Experimental evidence at protein level: Swiss-Prot protein existence level 1. Extracellular Nef protein targets CD4(+) T-lymphocytes for apoptosis by interacting with CXCR4 surface receptors. From Human immunodeficiency virus type 1 group M subtype B (isolate HXB2) (HIV-1).
   6234..6414    +  LTR            5' LTR (truncated): truncated 5' long terminal repeat (LTR) from HIV-1
   6446..6670    +  polyA_signal   bGH poly(A) signal: bovine growth hormone polyadenylation signal
   6674..6695    +  promoter       SV40 promoter (fragment): SV40 enhancer and early promoter
   6716..7144    +  rep_origin     f1 ori (sequence partly withheld): f1 bacteriophage origin of replication; arrow indicates direction of (+) strand synthesis
   7158..7487    +  promoter       SV40 promoter: SV40 enhancer and early promoter
   7535..7582    +  promoter       EM7 promoter: synthetic bacterial promoter&nbsp
   7601..7975    +  CDS            BleoR: antibiotic-binding protein; Sh ble from Streptoalloteichus hindustanus; confers resistance to bleomycin, phleomycin, and Zeocin™
   7985..8110    +  CDS            ble (fragment): BLE_KLEPN - Experimental evidence at protein level: Swiss-Prot protein existence level 1. Binding protein with a strong affinity to the bleomycin family of antibiotics. Binds to CL990; an antimitotic-antibiotic compound. From Klebsiella pneumoniae.
   8105..8226    +  polyA_signal   SV40 poly(A) signal: SV40 polyadenylation signal
   8299..8315    -  protein_bind   lac operator: The lac repressor binds to the lac operator to inhibit transcription in E. coli. This inhibition can be relieved by adding lactose or isopropyl-β-D-thiogalactopyranoside (IPTG). lac repressor encoded by lacI
   8323..8353    -  promoter       lac promoter: promoter for the E. coli lac operon
   8368..8389    -  protein_bind   CAP binding site: CAP binding activates transcription in the presence of cAMP. E. coli catabolite activator protein
   8402..8494    -  CDS            lacI (fragment): lac repressor; lacI; The lac repressor binds to the lac operator to inhibit transcription in E. coli. This inhibition can be relieved by adding lactose or isopropyl-β-D-thiogalactopyranoside (IPTG).
   8677..9265    -  rep_origin     ori: high-copy-number ColE1/pMB1/pBR322/pUC origin of replication
   9436..10296   -  CDS            AmpR: β-lactamase; bla; confers resistance to ampicillin, carbenicillin, and related antibiotics
  10297..10401   -  promoter       AmpR promoter: bla
  10460..10512   -  misc_feature   bom (fragment): basis of mobility region from pBR322
>Addgene plasmid #207199 | pFUW-TetO-Stat4 | addgene full sequence | sequence record 415032 | Addgene NGS Result
CGATGTACGGGCCAGATATACGCGTTGACATTGATTATTGACTAGTTATTAATAGTAATCAATTACGGGG
TCATTAGTTCATAGCCCATATATGGAGTTCCGCGTTACATAACTTACGGTAAATGGCCCGCCTGGCTGAC
CGCCCAACGACCCCCGCCCATTGACGTCAATAATGACGTATGTTCCCATAGTAACGCCAATAGGGACTTT
CCATTGACGTCAATGGGTGGAGTATTTACGGTAAACTGCCCACTTGGCAGTACATCAAGTGTATCATATG
CCAAGTACGCCCCCTATTGACGTCAATGACGGTAAATGGCCCGCCTGGCATTATGCCCAGTACATGACCT
TATGGGACTTTCCTACTTGGCAGTACATCTACGTATTAGTCATCGCTATTACCATGGTGATGCGGTTTTG
GCAGTACATCAATGGGCGTGGATAGCGGTTTGACTCACGGGGATTTCCAAGTCTCCACCCCATTGACGTC
AATGGGAGTTTGTTTTGGCACCAAAATCAACGGGACTTTCCAAAATGTCGTAACAACTCCGCCCCATTGA
CGCAAATGGGCGGTAGGCGTGTACGGTGGGAGGTCTATATAAGCAGCGCGTTTTGCCTGTACTGGGTCTC
TCTGGTTAGACCAGATCTGAGCCTGGGAGCTCTCTGGCTAACTAGGGAACCCACTGCTTAAGCCTCAATA
AAGCTTGCCTTGAGTGCTTCAAGTAGTGTGTGCCCGTCTGTTGTGTGACTCTGGTAACTAGAGATCCCTC
AGACCCTTTTAGTCAGTGTGGAAAATCTCTAGCAGTGGCGCCCGAACAGGGACTTGAAAGCGAAAGGGAA
ACCAGAGGAGCTCTCTCGACGCAGGACTCGGCTTGCTGAAGCGCGCACGGCAAGAGGCGAGGGGCGGCGA
CTGGTGAGTACGCCAAAAATTTTGACTAGCGGAGGCTAGAAGGAGAGAGATGGGTGCGAGAGCGTCAGTA
TTAAGCGGGGGAGAATTAGATCGCGATGGGAAAAAATTCGGTTAAGGCCAGGGGGAAAGAAAAAATATAA
ATTAAAACATATAGTATGGGCAAGCAGGGAGCTAGAACGATTCGCAGTTAATCCTGGCCTGTTAGAAACA
TCAGAAGGCTGTAGACAAATACTGGGACAGCTACAACCATCCCTTCAGACAGGATCAGAAGAACTTAGAT
CATTATATAATACAGTAGCAACCCTCTATTGTGTGCATCAAAGGATAGAGATAAAAGACACCAAGGAAGC
TTTAGACAAGATAGAGGAAGAGCAAAACAAAAGTAAGACCACCGCACAGCAAGCGGCCGCTGATCTTCAG
ACCTGGAGGAGGAGATATGAGGGACAATTGGAGAAGTGAATTATATAAATATAAAGTAGTAAAAATTGAA
CCATTAGGAGTAGCACCCACCAAGGCAAAGAGAAGAGTGGTGCAGAGAGAAAAAAGAGCAGTGGGAATAG
GAGCTTTGTTCCTTGGGTTCTTGGGAGCAGCAGGAAGCACTATGGGCGCAGCGTCAATGACGCTGACGGT
ACAGGCCAGACAATTATTGTCTGGTATAGTGCAGCAGCAGAACAATTTGCTGAGGGCTATTGAGGCGCAA
CAGCATCTGTTGCAACTCACAGTCTGGGGCATCAAGCAGCTCCAGGCAAGAATCCTGGCTGTGGAAAGAT
ACCTAAAGGATCAACAGCTCCTGGGGATTTGGGGTTGCTCTGGAAAACTCATTTGCACCACTGCTGTGCC
TTGGAATGCTAGTTGGAGTAATAAATCTCTGGAACAGATTTGGAATCACACGACCTGGATGGAGTGGGAC
AGAGAAATTAACAATTACACAAGCTTAATACACTCCTTAATTGAAGAATCGCAAAACCAGCAAGAAAAGA
ATGAACAAGAATTATTGGAATTAGATAAATGGGCAAGTTTGTGGAATTGGTTTAACATAACAAATTGGCT
GTGGTATATAAAATTATTCATAATGATAGTAGGAGGCTTGGTAGGTTTAAGAATAGTTTTTGCTGTACTT
TCTATAGTGAATAGAGTTAGGCAGGGATATTCACCATTATCGTTTCAGACCCACCTCCCAACCCCGAGGG
GACCCGACAGGCCCGAAGGAATAGAAGAAGAAGGTGGAGAGAGAGACAGAGACAGATCCATTCGATTAGT
GAACGGATCGGCACTGCGTGCGCCAATTCTGCAGACAAATGGCAGTATTCATCCACAATTTTAAAAGAAA
AGGGGGGATTGGGGGGTACAGTGCAGGGGAAAGAATAGTAGACATAATAGCAACAGACATACAAACTAAA
GAATTACAAAAACAAATTACAAAAATTCAAAATTTTCGGGTTTATTACAGGGACAGCAGAGATCCAGTTT
GGTTAGATCTCGAGTTTACCACTCCCTATCAGTGATAGAGAAAAGTGAAAGTCGAGTTTACCACTCCCTA
TCAGTGATAGAGAAAAGTGAAAGTCGAGTTTACCACTCCCTATCAGTGATAGAGAAAAGTGAAAGTCGAG
TTTACCACTCCCTATCAGTGATAGAGAAAAGTGAAAGTCGAGTTTACCACTCCCTATCAGTGATAGAGAA
AAGTGAAAGTCGAGTTTACCACTCCCTATCAGTGATAGAGAAAAGTGAAAGTCGAGTTTACCACTCCCTA
TCAGTGATAGAGAAAAGTGAAAGTCGAGCTCGGTACCCGGGTCGAGGTAGGCGTGTACGGTGGGAGGCCT
ATATAAGCAGAGCTCGTTTAGTGAACCGTCAGATCGCCTGGAGACGCCATCCACGCTGTTTTGACCTCCA
TAGAAGACACCGGGACCGATCCAGCCTCCGCGGCCCCGAATTCACCGGTATGTCTCAGTGGAATCAAGTC
CAACAGTTAGAAATCAAGTTTTTGGAGCAGGTGGATCAATTCTATGATGACAACTTTCCCATGGAAATTC
GGCATCTGTTGGCCCAATGGATTGAAAATCAAGACTGGGAGGCAGCTTCTAACAATGAAACCATGGCAAC
GATTCTTCTTCAAAACTTGTTAATACAACTGGATGAACAGTTAGGTCGTGTTTCCAAAGAGAAAAACCTA
CTCTTGATACACAATCTAAAAAGAATTAGGAAGGTCCTTCAGGGAAAATTTCATGGAAATCCAATGCATG
TAGCTGTGGTTATTTCAAACTGTTTAAGGGAAGAGAGGAGAATATTGGCTGCAGCCAACATGCCTGTCCA
GGGGCCTCTAGAGAAATCCTTACAAAGTTCTTCAGTTTCAGAAAGACAGAGGAATGTGGAGCACAAAGTG
GCTGCCATTAAAAACAGTGTGCAGATGACAGAACAAGATACCAAATACTTAGAAGATCTGCAAGACGAAT
TTGACTACAGGTATAAAACAATTCAGACAATGGATCAGAGTGACAAGAATAGTGCCATGGTGAATCAGGA
AGTTTTGACACTGCAGGAAATGCTTAACAGCCTCGATTTCAAGAGAAAGGAGGCTCTCAGTAAAATGACC
CAAATCATCCATGAGACAGACCTGTTAATGAACACCATGCTCATAGAAGAGCTGCAAGACTGGAAGCGGC
GGCAGCAAATCGCCTGCATCGGGGGTCCACTCCACAATGGGCTCGACCAGCTTCAGAACTGCTTTACACT
ATTGGCAGAAAGTCTTTTCCAACTGAGAAGGCAATTGGAGAAACTAGAGGAGCAATCTACCAAAATGACA
TATGAAGGTGATCCCATTCCAATGCAAAGAACTCACATGCTAGAAAGAGTCACCTTCTTGATCTACAACC
TTTTCAAGAACTCATTTGTGGTTGAGCGACAGCCATGTATGCCAACCCACCCTCAGAGGCCGTTGGTACT
TAAAACCCTAATTCAGTTCACTGTAAAACTAAGGCTACTAATAAAATTGCCAGAACTAAACTATCAGGTA
AAGGTTAAGGCATCAATTGACAAGAATGTTTCAACTCTAAGCAACCGAAGATTTGTACTTTGTGGAACTA
ATGTCAAAGCCATGTCTATTGAAGAATCTTCCAATGGGAGTCTCTCAGTAGAATTTCGACATTTGCAACC
AAAGGAAATGAAGTCCAGTGCTGGAGGTAAAGGAAATGAGGGCTGTCACATGGTGACTGAAGAACTTCAT
TCCATAACGTTTGAAACACAGATCTGCCTCTATGGCCTGACCATAGATTTGGAGACCAGCTCATTGCCTG
TGGTGATGATTTCCAATGTCAGTCAGTTACCTAATGCTTGGGCATCCATCATTTGGTACAACGTGTCAAC
CAACGATTCCCAGAACTTGGTTTTCTTTAATAATCCTCCACCTGCCACATTGAGTCAACTACTGGAGGTG
ATGAGCTGGCAGTTTTCATCGTACGTTGGTCGTGGTCTTAACTCAGATCAACTCCATATGCTGGCAGAGA
AGCTTACAGTCCAATCTAGCTACAGTGATGGTCACCTCACCTGGGCCAAGTTCTGCAAGGAACATTTACC
TGGTAAATCATTTACCTTTTGGACATGGCTTGAAGCAATATTGGATCTAATTAAGAAACACATTCTTCCC
CTTTGGATTGATGGGTATGTCATGGGCTTTGTTAGCAAAGAGAAGGAACGGCTGTTGCTAAAGGATAAAA
TGCCTGGCACCTTTTTATTAAGATTCAGTGAAAGCCATCTCGGAGGAATAACTTTCACCTGGGTGGACCA
TTCTGAAAGTGGGGAAGTGAGATTCCACTCTGTAGAACCCTACAATAAAGGCCGGTTGTCTGCTCTGCCA
TTCGCTGACATCCTGCGAGACTACAAAGTTATTATGGCTGAAAACATTCCTGAAAACCCTCTGAAGTACC
TATATCCTGACATTCCCAAAGACAAAGCCTTCGGTAAACACTACAGCTCTCAGCCTTGCGAAGTTTCAAG
ACCAACAGAAAGGGGTGACAAAGGTTATGTTCCTTCTGTTTTTATCCCCATCTCAACAATCCGAAGTGAT
TCAACAGAGCCACATTCTCCATCAGACCTTCTTCCCATGTCTCCAAGTGTGTATGCGGTGTTGAGAGAAA
ACCTGAGTCCCACAACAATTGAAACTGCAATGAAGTCTCCTTATTCTGCTGAATGATTCGAAGATATCAA
GCTTATCGATAATCAACCTCTGGATTACAAAATTTGTGAAAGATTGACTGGTATTCTTAACTATGTTGCT
CCTTTTACGCTATGTGGATACGCTGCTTTAATGCCTTTGTATCATGCTATTGCTTCCCGTATGGCTTTCA
TTTTCTCCTCCTTGTATAAATCCTGGTTGCTGTCTCTTTATGAGGAGTTGTGGCCCGTTGTCAGGCAACG
TGGCGTGGTGTGCACTGTGTTTGCTGACGCAACCCCCACTGGTTGGGGCATTGCCACCACCTGTCAGCTC
CTTTCCGGGACTTTCGCTTTCCCCCTCCCTATTGCCACGGCGGAACTCATCGCCGCCTGCCTTGCCCGCT
GCTGGACAGGGGCTCGGCTGTTGGGCACTGACAATTCCGTGGTGTTGTCGGGGAAATCATCGTCCTTTCC
TTGGCTGCTCGCCTGTGTTGCCACCTGGATTCTGCGCGGGACGTCCTTCTGCTACGTCCCTTCGGCCCTC
AATCCAGCGGACCTTCCTTCCCGCGGCCTGCTGCCGGCTCTGCGGCCTCTTCCGCGTCTTCGCCTTCGCC
CTCAGACGAGTCGGATCTCCCTTTGGGCCGCCTCCCCGCATCGATACCGTCGACCTCGAGACCTAGAAAA
ACATGGAGCAATCACAAGTAGCAATACAGCAGCTACCAATGCTGATTGTGCCTGGCTAGAAGCACAAGAG
GAGGAGGAGGTGGGTTTTCCAGTCACACCTCAGGTACCTTTAAGACCAATGACTTACAAGGCAGCTGTAG
ATCTTAGCCACTTTTTAAAAGAAAAGGGGGGACTGGAAGGGCTAATTCACTCCCAACGAAGACAAGATAT
CCTTGATCTGTGGATCTACCACACACAAGGCTACTTCCCTGATTGGCAGAACTACACACCAGGGCCAGGG
ATCAGATATCCACTGACCTTTGGATGGTGCTACAAGCTAGTACCAGTTGAGCAAGAGAAGGTAGAAGAAG
CCAATGAAGGAGAGAACACCCGCTTGTTACACCCTGTGAGCCTGCATGGGATGGATGACCCGGAGAGAGA
AGTATTAGAGTGGAGGTTTGACAGCCGCCTAGCATTTCATCACATGGCCCGAGAGCTGCATCCGGACTGT
ACTGGGTCTCTCTGGTTAGACCAGATCTGAGCCTGGGAGCTCTCTGGCTAACTAGGGAACCCACTGCTTA
AGCCTCAATAAAGCTTGCCTTGAGTGCTTCAAGTAGTGTGTGCCCGTCTGTTGTGTGACTCTGGTAACTA
GAGATCCCTCAGACCCTTTTAGTCAGTGTGGAAAATCTCTAGCAGGGCCCGTTTAAACCCGCTGATCAGC
CTCGACTGTGCCTTCTAGTTGCCAGCCATCTGTTGTTTGCCCCTCCCCCGTGCCTTCCTTGACCCTGGAA
GGTGCCACTCCCACTGTCCTTTCCTAATAAAATGAGGAAATTGCATCGCATTGTCTGAGTAGGTGTCATT
CTATTCTGGGGGGTGGGGTGGGGCAGGACAGCAAGGGGGAGGATTGGGAAGACAATAGCAGGCATGCTGG
GGATGCGGTGGGCTCTATGGCTTCTGAGGCGGAAAGAACCAGCTGGGGCTCTAGGGGGTATCCCC
[124 nt withheld, positions 6716-6839]
C
[91 nt withheld, positions 6841-6931]
A
[49 nt withheld, positions 6933-6981]
CCTTTGACGTTGGAGTCCACGTTCTTT
[37 nt withheld, positions 7009-7045]
ACCCTATCTCGGTCTATTCTTTTGATTTATAAGGGATTTTGCCGATTTCGGCCTATTGGTTAAAAAATGA
GCTGATTTAACAAAAATTTAACGCGAATTAATTCTGTGGAATGTGTGTCAGTTAGGGTGTGGAAAGTCCC
CAGGCTCCCCAGCAGGCAGAAGTATGCAAAGCATGCATCTCAATTAGTCAGCAACCAGGTGTGGAAAGTC
CCCAGGCTCCCCAGCAGGCAGAAGTATGCAAAGCATGCATCTCAATTAGTCAGCAACCATAGTCCCGCCC
CTAACTCCGCCCATCCCGCCCCTAACTCCGCCCAGTTCCGCCCATTCTCCGCCCCATGGCTGACTAATTT
TTTTTATTTATGCAGAGGCCGAGGCCGCCTCTGCCTCTGAGCTATTCCAGAAGTAGTGAGGAGGCTTTTT
TGGAGGCCTAGGCTTTTGCAAAAAGCTCCCGGGAGCTTGTATATCCATTTTCGGATCTGATCAGCACGTG
TTGACAATTAATCATCGGCATAGTATATCGGCATAGTATAATACGACAAGGTGAGGAACTAAACCATGGC
CAAGTTGACCAGTGCCGTTCCGGTGCTCACCGCGCGCGACGTCGCCGGAGCGGTCGAGTTCTGGACCGAC
CGGCTCGGGTTCTCCCGGGACTTCGTGGAGGACGACTTCGCCGGTGTGGTCCGGGACGACGTGACCCTGT
TCATCAGCGCGGTCCAGGACCAGGTGGTGCCGGACAACACCCTGGCCTGGGTGTGGGTGCGCGGCCTGGA
CGAGCTGTACGCCGAGTGGTCGGAGGTCGTGTCCACGAACTTCCGGGACGCCTCCGGGCCGGCCATGACC
GAGATCGGCGAGCAGCCGTGGGGGCGGGAGTTCGCCCTGCGCGACCCGGCCGGCAACTGCGTGCACTTCG
TGGCCGAGGAGCAGGACTGACACGTGCTACGAGATTTCGATTCCACCGCCGCCTTCTATGAAAGGTTGGG
CTTCGGAATCGTTTTCCGGGACGCCGGCTGGATGATCCTCCAGCGCGGGGATCTCATGCTGGAGTTCTTC
GCCCACCCCAACTTGTTTATTGCAGCTTATAATGGTTACAAATAAAGCAATAGCATCACAAATTTCACAA
ATAAAGCATTTTTTTCACTGCATTCTAGTTGTGGTTTGTCCAAACTCATCAATGTATCTTATCATGTCTG
TATACCGTCGACCTCTAGCTAGAGCTTGGCGTAATCATGGTCATAGCTGTTTCCTGTGTGAAATTGTTAT
CCGCTCACAATTCCACACAACATACGAGCCGGAAGCATAAAGTGTAAAGCCTGGGGTGCCTAATGAGTGA
GCTAACTCACATTAATTGCGTTGCGCTCACTGCCCGCTTTCCAGTCGGGAAACCTGTCGTGCCAGCTGCA
TTAATGAATCGGCCAACGCGCGGGGAGAGGCGGTTTGCGTATTGGGCGCTCTTCCGCTTCCTCGCTCACT
GACTCGCTGCGCTCGGTCGTTCGGCTGCGGCGAGCGGTATCAGCTCACTCAAAGGCGGTAATACGGTTAT
CCACAGAATCAGGGGATAACGCAGGAAAGAACATGTGAGCAAAAGGCCAGCAAAAGGCCAGGAACCGTAA
AAAGGCCGCGTTGCTGGCGTTTTTCCATAGGCTCCGCCCCCCTGACGAGCATCACAAAAATCGACGCTCA
AGTCAGAGGTGGCGAAACCCGACAGGACTATAAAGATACCAGGCGTTTCCCCCTGGAAGCTCCCTCGTGC
GCTCTCCTGTTCCGACCCTGCCGCTTACCGGATACCTGTCCGCCTTTCTCCCTTCGGGAAGCGTGGCGCT
TTCTCATAGCTCACGCTGTAGGTATCTCAGTTCGGTGTAGGTCGTTCGCTCCAAGCTGGGCTGTGTGCAC
GAACCCCCCGTTCAGCCCGACCGCTGCGCCTTATCCGGTAACTATCGTCTTGAGTCCAACCCGGTAAGAC
ACGACTTATCGCCACTGGCAGCAGCCACTGGTAACAGGATTAGCAGAGCGAGGTATGTAGGCGGTGCTAC
AGAGTTCTTGAAGTGGTGGCCTAACTACGGCTACACTAGAAGAACAGTATTTGGTATCTGCGCTCTGCTG
AAGCCAGTTACCTTCGGAAAAAGAGTTGGTAGCTCTTGATCCGGCAAACAAACCACCGCTGGTAGCGGTG
GTTTTTTTGTTTGCAAGCAGCAGATTACGCGCAGAAAAAAAGGATCTCAAGAAGATCCTTTGATCTTTTC
TACGGGGTCTGACGCTCAGTGGAACGAAAACTCACGTTAAGGGATTTTGGTCATGAGATTATCAAAAAGG
ATCTTCACCTAGATCCTTTTAAATTAAAAATGAAGTTTTAAATCAATCTAAAGTATATATGAGTAAACTT
GGTCTGACAGTTACCAATGCTTAATCAGTGAGGCACCTATCTCAGCGATCTGTCTATTTCGTTCATCCAT
AGTTGCCTGACTCCCCGTCGTGTAGATAACTACGATACGGGAGGGCTTACCATCTGGCCCCAGTGCTGCA
ATGATACCGCGAGACCCACGCTCACCGGCTCCAGATTTATCAGCAATAAACCAGCCAGCCGGAAGGGCCG
AGCGCAGAAGTGGTCCTGCAACTTTATCCGCCTCCATCCAGTCTATTAATTGTTGCCGGGAAGCTAGAGT
AAGTAGTTCGCCAGTTAATAGTTTGCGCAACGTTGTTGCCATTGCTACAGGCATCGTGGTGTCACGCTCG
TCGTTTGGTATGGCTTCATTCAGCTCCGGTTCCCAACGATCAAGGCGAGTTACATGATCCCCCATGTTGT
GCAAAAAAGCGGTTAGCTCCTTCGGTCCTCCGATCGTTGTCAGAAGTAAGTTGGCCGCAGTGTTATCACT
CATGGTTATGGCAGCACTGCATAATTCTCTTACTGTCATGCCATCCGTAAGATGCTTTTCTGTGACTGGT
GAGTACTCAACCAAGTCATTCTGAGAATAGTGTATGCGGCGACCGAGTTGCTCTTGCCCGGCGTCAATAC
GGGATAATACCGCGCCACATAGCAGAACTTTAAAAGTGCTCATCATTGGAAAACGTTCTTCGGGGCGAAA
ACTCTCAAGGATCTTACCGCTGTTGAGATCCAGTTCGATGTAACCCACTCGTGCACCCAACTGATCTTCA
GCATCTTTTACTTTCACCAGCGTTTCTGGGTGAGCAAAAACAGGAAGGCAAAATGCCGCAAAAAAGGGAA
TAAGGGCGACACGGAAATGTTGAATACTCATACTCTTCCTTTTTCAATATTATTGAAGCATTTATCAGGG
TTATTGTCTCATGAGCGGATACATATTTGAATGTATTTAGAAAAATAAACAAATAGGGGTTCCGCGCACA
TTTCCCCGAAAAGTGCCACCTGACGTCGACGGATCGGGAGATCTCCCGATCCCCTATGGTGCACTCTCAG
TACAATCTGCTCTGATGCCGCATAGTTAAGCCAGTATCTGCTCCCTGCTTGTGTGTTGGAGGTCGCTGAG
TAGTGCGCGAGCAAAATTTAAGCTACAACAAGGCAAGGCTTGACCGACAATTGCATGAAGAATCTGCTTA
GGGTTAGGCGTTTTGCGCTGCTTCG
